LOCUS       Exported 7790 bp ds-DNA circular SYN 12-MAY-2021
DEFINITION  LwCas13a locus into pACYC184 with nontargeting spacer.
ACCESSION   .
VERSION     .
KEYWORDS    pC012 LwCas13a locus with nontargeting spacer
SOURCE      synthetic DNA construct
  ORGANISM  synthetic DNA construct
REFERENCE   1 (bases 1 to 7790)
  AUTHORS   Gootenberg JS, Abudayyeh OO, Lee JW, Essletzbichler P, Dy AJ, Joung
            J, Verdine V, Donghia N, Daringer NM, Freije CA, Myhrvold C,
            Bhattacharyya RP, Livny J, Regev A, Koonin EV, Hung DT, Sabeti PC,
            Collins JJ, Zhang F
  TITLE     Nucleic acid detection with CRISPR-Cas13a/C2c2.
  JOURNAL   Science. 2017 Apr 13. pii: eaam9321. doi: 10.1126/science.aam9321.
  PUBMED    28408723
REFERENCE   2 (bases 1 to 7790)
  AUTHORS   .
  TITLE     Direct Submission
  JOURNAL   Exported May 12, 2021 from SnapGene Server 1.1.58
            http://www.snapgene.com
FEATURES             Location/Qualifiers
     source          1..7790
                     /organism="synthetic DNA construct"
                     /mol_type="other DNA"
     promoter        complement(154..188)
                     /label=J23119 promoter
                     /note="bacterial promoter (Registry of Standard Biological
                     Parts BBa_J23119)"
     CDS             complement(192..3647)
                     /codon_start=1
                     /product="Leptotrichia wadei CRISPR-Cas effector that acts
                     as an RNA-guided RNAse (Abudayyeh et al., 2017)"
                     /label=LwCas13a
                     /note="previously called C2c2"
                     /translation="MKVTKVDGISHKKYIEEGKLVKSTSEENRTSERLSELLSIRLDIY
                     IKNPDNASEEENRIRRENLKKFFSNKVLHLKDSVLYLKNRKEKNAVQDKNYSEEDISEY
                     DLKNKNSFSVLKKILLNEDVNSEELEIFRKDVEAKLNKINSLKYSFEENKANYQKINEN
                     NVEKVGGKSKRNIIYDYYRESAKRNDYINNVQEAFDKLYKKEDIEKLFFLIENSKKHEK
                     YKIREYYHKIIGRKNDKENFAKIIYEEIQNVNNIKELIEKIPDMSELKKSQVFYKYYLD
                     KEELNDKNIKYAFCHFVEIEMSQLLKNYVYKRLSNISNDKIKRIFEYQNLKKLIENKLL
                     NKLDTYVRNCGKYNYYLQVGEIATSDFIARNRQNEAFLRNIIGVSSVAYFSLRNILETE
                     NENDITGRMRGKTVKNNKGEEKYVSGEVDKIYNENKQNEVKENLKMFYSYDFNMDNKNE
                     IEDFFANIDEAISSIRHGIVHFNLELEGKDIFAFKNIAPSEISKKMFQNEINEKKLKLK
                     IFKQLNSANVFNYYEKDVIIKYLKNTKFNFVNKNIPFVPSFTKLYNKIEDLRNTLKFFW
                     SVPKDKEEKDAQIYLLKNIYYGEFLNKFVKNSKVFFKITNEVIKINKQRNQKTGHYKYQ
                     KFENIEKTVPVEYLAIIQSREMINNQDKEEKNTYIDFIQQIFLKGFIDYLNKNNLKYIE
                     SNNNNDNNDIFSKIKIKKDNKEKYDKILKNYEKHNRNKEIPHEINEFVREIKLGKILKY
                     TENLNMFYLILKLLNHKELTNLKGSLEKYQSANKEETFSDELELINLLNLDNNRVTEDF
                     ELEANEIGKFLDFNENKIKDRKELKKFDTNKIYFDGENIIKHRAFYNIKKYGMLNLLEK
                     IADKAKYKISLKELKEYSNKKNEIEKNYTMQQNLHRKYARPKKDEKFNDEDYKEYEKAI
                     GNIQKYTHLKNKVEFNELNLLQGLLLKILHRLVGYTSIWERDLRFRLKGEFPENHYIEE
                     IFNFDNSKNVKYKSGQIVEKYINFYKELYKDNVEKRSIYSDKKVKKLKQEKKDLYIRNY
                     IAHFNYIPHAEISLLEVLENLRKLLSYDRKLKNAIMKSIVDILKEYGFVATFKIGADKK
                     IEIQTLESEKIVHLKNLKKKKLMTDRNSEELCELVKVMFEYKALE"
     promoter        complement(3662..3691)
                     /label=lac promoter
                     /note="promoter for the E. coli lac operon"
     rep_origin      3729..4274
                     /direction=RIGHT
                     /label=p15A ori
                     /note="Plasmids containing the medium-copy-number p15A
                     origin of replication can be propagated in E. coli cells
                     that contain a second plasmid with the ColE1 origin. "
     primer_bind     4175..4194
                     /label=pBR322ori-F
                     /note="pBR322 origin, forward primer"
     primer_bind     4391..4408
                     /label=L4440
                     /note="L4440 vector, forward primer"
     promoter        4800..4902
                     /label=cat promoter
                     /note="promoter of the E. coli cat gene encoding
                     chloramphenicol acetyltransferase"
     CDS             4903..5562
                     /codon_start=1
                     /gene="cat"
                     /product="chloramphenicol acetyltransferase"
                     /label=CmR
                     /note="confers resistance to chloramphenicol"
                     /translation="MEKKITGYTTVDISQWHRKEHFEAFQSVAQCTYNQTVQLDITAFL
                     KTVKKNKHKFYPAFIHILARLMNAHPEFRMAMKDGELVIWDSVHPCYTVFHEQTETFSS
                     LWSEYHDDFRQFLHIYSQDVACYGENLAYFPKGFIENMFFVSANPWVSFTSFDLNVANM
                     DNFFAPVFTMGKYYTQGDKVLMPLAIQVHHAVCDGFHVGRMLNELQQYCDEWQGGA"
     primer_bind     complement(4969..4988)
                     /label=CAT-R
                     /note="Chloramphenicol resistance gene, reverse primer"
     CDS             complement(6596..7786)
                     /codon_start=1
                     /gene="tet"
                     /product="tetracycline efflux protein"
                     /label=TcR
                     /note="confers resistance to tetracycline"
                     /translation="MKSNNALIVILGTVTLDAVGIGLVMPVLPGLLRDIVHSDSIASHY
                     GVLLALYALMQFLCAPVLGALSDRFGRRPVLLASLLGATIDYAIMATTPVLWILYAGRI
                     VAGITGATGAVAGAYIADITDGEDRARHFGLMSACFGVGMVAGPVAGGLLGAISLHAPF
                     LAAAVLNGLNLLLGCFLMQESHKGERRPMPLRAFNPVSSFRWARGMTIVAALMTVFFIM
                     QLVGQVPAALWVIFGEDRFRWSATMIGLSLAVFGILHALAQAFVTGPATKRFGEKQAII
                     AGMAADALGYVLLAFATRGWMAFPIMILLASGGIGMPALQAMLSRQVDDDHQGQLQGSL
                     AALTSLTSIIGPLIVTAIYAASASTWNGLAWIVGAALYLVCLPALRRGAWSRATST"
     primer_bind     7415..7434
                     /label=pBRrevBam
                     /note="pBR322 vectors, tet region, downstream of BamHI,
                     reverse primer"
ORIGIN
        1 ggtgcctgac tgcgttagca atttaactgt gataaactac cgcattaaag cttgttttag
       61 tccccttcgt ttttggggta gtctaaatca gattgctgtt ctaccaagta atccatagtt
      121 ttagtcccct tcgtttttgg ggtagtctaa atcgctagca ttatacctag gactgagcta
      181 gctgtcaatc attccagggc cttgtactcg aacatcactt tcacgagttc gcacagttcc
      241 tcgctgttcc ggtcggtcat cagtttcttt ttcttcagat tcttcaggtg cacgatcttc
      301 tctgattcca gggtctggat ttcgatcttc ttgtcagcgc cgatcttgaa ggtggccacg
      361 aagccgtatt ctttcagaat gtccacgatg gacttcatga tggcgttctt cagcttccgg
      421 tcgtaggaca gcagcttccg caggttttcc agcacttcca gcaggctaat ctcggcgtgg
      481 gggatgtagt tgaagtgggc aatgtagttc cggatgtaca ggtccttttt ttcctgcttc
      541 agtttcttca ctttcttgtc ggagtagatg ctccgctttt ccacattgtc cttgtacagt
      601 tctttgtaga agttgatata cttttccacg atctggccgc ttttgtactt cacattcttg
      661 gagttgtcga aattgaaaat ttcctcgatg tagtggttct cgggaaactc gcccttcagc
      721 cggaatctca ggtcccgctc ccagatgctg gtgtagccca cgagccggtg caggatcttc
      781 agcagcaggc cctgcagcag gttcagctca ttgaattcca ccttgttctt caggtgggtg
      841 tacttctgga tgttgccgat ggccttctca tactctttgt agtcctcgtc gttgaacttt
      901 tcgtccttct tgggtctggc gtacttccgg tgcaggttct gctgcatggt gtagttcttt
      961 tcaatctcat tcttcttgtt gctgtactct ttcagttctt tcaggctgat cttatacttg
     1021 gccttatcgg cgatcttttc cagcagattc agcatgccgt atttcttgat attgtagaag
     1081 gcccggtgct tgatgatgtt ctcgccgtcg aaatagatct tgttggtgtc gaactttttc
     1141 agctctttcc ggtccttgat tttgttttcg ttgaagtcca ggaacttgcc gatctcgttg
     1201 gcttccagct cgaagtcctc ggtcactctg ttgttgtcca ggttcagcag gttgatcagt
     1261 tccagctcgt cgctgaaggt ttcttctttg ttggcggact ggtacttttc caggctgccc
     1321 ttcaggttgg tcagctcttt gtggttcagc agcttcagga tcaggtaaaa catgttcaga
     1381 ttctcggtgt acttcagaat cttccccagc ttgatctcgc gcacgaactc attgatctcg
     1441 tgagggattt ctttgttccg attgtgcttc tcatagttct tcaggatctt gtcgtacttc
     1501 tctttgttat cctttttgat cttgatcttg gagaagatgt cgttgttgtc attgttgttg
     1561 ttgctctcga tatacttcag attgttcttg ttcaggtagt cgatgaagcc cttcaggaaa
     1621 atctgctgaa taaagtcgat gtaggtattc ttttcctctt tgtcctggtt gttgatcatc
     1681 tctctgctct ggatgatggc caggtattcc acgggcacgg ttttctcgat gttctcgaac
     1741 ttctgatact tgtagtggcc ggttttctgg ttccgctgct tgttaatctt gatcacttca
     1801 ttggtgatct taaagaacac cttggagttt ttcacgaact tgttcaggaa ctcgccgtag
     1861 tagatattct tcagcaggta gatctgggcg tccttctctt ctttgtcctt gggcacgctc
     1921 caaaaaaact tcagggtatt ccgcaggtcc tcaatcttgt tgtacagctt ggtgaagctg
     1981 ggcacgaagg ggatgttttt gttcacgaag ttgaacttgg tattcttcag gtacttgatg
     2041 atcacatcct tctcgtagta gttgaacacg ttggcgctgt tcagctgctt gaagattttc
     2101 agcttcagct tcttttcgtt gatttcgttc tgaaacatct tcttggagat ctcgctgggg
     2161 gcgatattct tgaaggcgaa gatgtccttg ccttccagtt ccaggttgaa gtgcacgatg
     2221 ccgtgtctga tgctgctgat ggcctcgtcg atgttggcga agaagtcctc gatctcgttc
     2281 ttgttgtcca tgttgaagtc gtagctgtag aacatcttca gattttcttt cacttcgttc
     2341 tgcttgttct cattgtagat cttgtccacc tcgccggaca cgtatttctc ttcgcccttg
     2401 ttgttcttca cggtcttgcc ccgcatccgg ccggtgatat cgttctcgtt ctcggtttcc
     2461 aggatgttcc tcaggctgaa gtaggccacg ctggacacgc cgatgatgtt tctcaggaag
     2521 gcctcgttct gccggttccg ggcgataaag tcggaggtgg cgatctcgcc cacttgcaga
     2581 tagtagttgt acttgccgca gttccgcacg taggtgtcca gcttgttcag cagtttgttt
     2641 tcgatcagct ttttcagatt ctggtactcg aagatccgct tgatcttatc gttgctgatg
     2701 ttgctcagcc gcttgtacac gtagtttttc agcagctggg acatctcgat ttccacgaag
     2761 tggcagaagg cgtacttaat attcttgtcg ttcagttcct ctttgtccag gtagtacttg
     2821 tagaacacct ggcttttctt cagctcagac atgtcgggga tcttctcaat cagctctttg
     2881 atgttgttca cgttctggat ctcttcgtag ataatcttgg cgaagttctc tttgtcgttc
     2941 ttccggccga tgatcttgtg atagtactcg cggatcttgt acttctcgtg cttcttgctg
     3001 ttctcgatca ggaaaaacag tttctcgata tcctctttct tatacagctt gtcgaaggct
     3061 tcctgcacgt tgttgatgta gtcgttgcgc ttggcgctct ctctgtagta gtcgtagatg
     3121 atgttccgct tgctcttgcc gcccactttt tccacgttgt tctcgttgat cttctggtag
     3181 ttggccttgt tctcttcgaa gctgtacttc aggctgttga tcttgttcag cttggcttcc
     3241 acgtccttcc gaaagatttc cagttcctca gagttcacgt cctcgttcag caggatcttc
     3301 ttcagcacgg agaagctgtt cttgtttttc aggtcgtact cgctgatgtc ctcttcgcta
     3361 tagttcttgt cctgcacggc gttcttttct ttccggttct tcagatacag cacgctgtcc
     3421 ttcaggtgca gcaccttgtt gctaaagaac ttcttcaggt tctctcttct gatccggttc
     3481 tcttcctcgg aggcgttgtc ggggttcttg atgtagatgt ccagccggat gctcagcagc
     3541 tcgctcagtc tctcgctggt ccggttttcc tcgctggtgg acttcacgag cttgccctct
     3601 tcgatgtact tcttgtggct gatgccgtcg accttggtca ctttcatgga taagacctcc
     3661 taacatacga gccggaagca taaagtgtaa atctagaaat attttatctg attaataaga
     3721 tgatcttctt gagatcgttt tggtctgcgc gtaatctctt gctctgaaaa cgaaaaaacc
     3781 gccttgcagg gcggtttttc gaaggttctc tgagctacca actctttgaa ccgaggtaac
     3841 tggcttggag gagcgcagtc accaaaactt gtcctttcag tttagcctta accggcgcat
     3901 gacttcaaga ctaactcctc taaatcaatt accagtggct gctgccagtg gtgcttttgc
     3961 atgtctttcc gggttggact caagacgata gttaccggat aaggcgcagc ggtcggactg
     4021 aacggggggt tcgtgcatac agtccagctt ggagcgaact gcctacccgg aactgagtgt
     4081 caggcgtgga atgagacaaa cgcggccata acagcggaat gacaccggta aaccgaaagg
     4141 caggaacagg agagcgcacg agggagccgc cagggggaaa cgcctggtat ctttatagtc
     4201 ctgtcgggtt tcgccaccac tgatttgagc gtcagatttc gtgatgcttg tcaggggggc
     4261 ggagcctatg gaaaaacggc tttgccgcgg ccctctcact tccctgttaa gtatcttcct
     4321 ggcatcttcc aggaaatctc cgccccgttc gtaagccatt tccgctcgcc gcagtcgaac
     4381 gaccgagcgt agcgagtcag tgagcgagga agcggaatat atcctgtatc acatattctg
     4441 ctgacgcacc ggtgcagcct tttttctcct gccacatgaa gcacttcact gacaccctca
     4501 tcagtgccaa catagtaagc cagtatacac tccgctagcg ctgatgtccg gcggtgcttt
     4561 tgccgttacg caccaccccg tcagtagctg aacaggaggg acagctgata gaaacagaag
     4621 ccactggagc acctcaaaaa caccatcata cactaaatca gtaagttggc agcatcaccc
     4681 gacgcacttt gcgccgaata aatacctgtg acggaagatc acttcgcaga ataaataaat
     4741 cctggtgtcc ctgttgatac cgggaagccc tgggccaact tttggcgaaa atgacacgtt
     4801 gatcggcacg taagaggttc caactttcac cataatgaaa taagatcact accgggcgta
     4861 ttttttgagt tatcgagatt ttcaggagct aaggaagcta aaatggagaa aaaaatcact
     4921 ggatatacca ccgttgatat atcccaatgg catcgtaaag aacattttga ggcatttcag
     4981 tcagttgctc aatgtaccta taaccagacc gttcagctgg atattacggc ctttttaaag
     5041 accgtaaaga aaaataagca caagttttat ccggccttta ttcacattct tgcccgcctg
     5101 atgaatgctc atccggaatt ccgtatggca atgaaagacg gtgagctggt gatatgggat
     5161 agtgttcacc cttgttacac cgttttccat gagcaaactg aaacgttttc atcgctctgg
     5221 agtgaatacc acgacgattt ccggcagttt ctacacatat attcgcaaga tgtggcgtgt
     5281 tacggtgaaa acctggccta tttccctaaa gggtttattg agaatatgtt tttcgtgtca
     5341 gccaatccct gggtgagttt caccagtttt gatttaaacg tggccaatat ggacaacttc
     5401 ttcgcccccg ttttcaccat gggcaaatat tatacgcaag gcgacaaggt gctgatgccg
     5461 ctggcgattc aggttcatca tgccgtttgt gatggcttcc atgtcggcag aatgcttaat
     5521 gaattacaac agtactgcga tgagtggcag ggcggggcgt aattttttta aggcagttat
     5581 tggtgccctt aaacgcctgg ttgctacgcc tgaataagtg ataataagcg gatgaatggc
     5641 agaaattcga aagcaaattc gacccggtcg tcggttcagg gcagggtcgt taaatagccg
     5701 cttatgtcta ttgctggttt accggtttat tgactaccgg aagcagtgtg accgtgtgct
     5761 tctcaaatgc ctgaggccag tttgctcagg ctctccccgt ggaggtaata attgacgata
     5821 tgatcattta ttctgcctcc cagagcctga taaaaacggt tagcgcttcg ttaatacaga
     5881 tgtaggtgtt ccacagggta gccagcagca tcctgcgatg cagatccgga acataatggt
     5941 gcagggcgct tgtttcggcg tgggtatggt ggcaggcccc gtggccgggg gactgttggg
     6001 cgctgccggc acctgtccta cgagttgcat gataaagaag acagtcataa gtgcggcgac
     6061 gatagtcatg ccccgcgccc accggaagga gctaccggca gcggtgcgga ctgttgtaac
     6121 tcagaataag aaatgaggcc gctcatggcg ttgactctca gtcatagtat cgtggtatca
     6181 ccggttggtt ccactctctg ttgcgggcaa cttcagcagc acgtagggga cttccgcgtt
     6241 tccagacttt acgaaacacg gaaaccgaag accattcatg ttgttgctca ggtcgcagac
     6301 gttttgcagc agcagtcgct tcacgttcgc tcgcgtatcg gtgattcatt ctgctaacca
     6361 gtaaggcaac cccgccagcc tagccgggtc ctcaacgaca ggagcacgat catgcgcacc
     6421 cgtggccagg acccaacgct gcccgagatg cgccgcgtgc ggctgctgga gatggcggac
     6481 gcgatggata tgttctgcca agggttggtt tgcgcattca cagttctccg caagaattga
     6541 ttggctccaa ttcttggagt ggtgaatccg ttagcgaggt gccgccggct tccattcagg
     6601 tcgaggtggc ccggctccat gcaccgcgac gcaacgcggg gaggcagaca aggtataggg
     6661 cggcgcctac aatccatgcc aacccgttcc atgtgctcgc cgaggcggca taaatcgccg
     6721 tgacgatcag cggtccaatg atcgaagtta ggctggtaag agccgcgagc gatccttgaa
     6781 gctgtccctg atggtcgtca tctacctgcc tggacagcat ggcctgcaac gcgggcatcc
     6841 cgatgccgcc ggaagcgaga agaatcataa tggggaaggc catccagcct cgcgtcgcga
     6901 acgccagcaa gacgtagccc agcgcgtcgg ccgccatgcc ggcgataatg gcctgcttct
     6961 cgccgaaacg tttggtggcg ggaccagtga cgaaggcttg agcgagggcg tgcaagattc
     7021 cgaataccgc aagcgacagg ccgatcatcg tcgcgctcca gcgaaagcgg tcctcgccga
     7081 aaatgaccca gagcgctgcc ggcacctgtc ctacgagttg catgataaag aagacagtca
     7141 taagtgcggc gacgatagtc atgccccgcg cccaccggaa ggagctgact gggttgaagg
     7201 ctctcaaggg catcggtcga cgctctccct tatgcgactc ctgcattagg aagcagccca
     7261 gtagtaggtt gaggccgttg agcaccgccg ccgcaaggaa tggtgcatgc aaggagatgg
     7321 cgcccaacag tcccccggcc acggggcctg ccaccatacc cacgccgaaa caagcgctca
     7381 tgagcccgaa gtggcgagcc cgatcttccc catcggtgat gtcggcgata taggcgccag
     7441 caaccgcacc tgtggcgccg gtgatgccgg ccacgatgcg tccggcgtag aggatccaca
     7501 ggacgggtgt ggtcgccatg atcgcgtagt cgatagtggc tccaagtagc gaagcgagca
     7561 ggactgggcg gcggccaaag cggtcggaca gtgctccgag aacgggtgcg catagaaatt
     7621 gcatcaacgc atatagcgct agcagcacgc catagtgact ggcgatgctg tcggaatgga
     7681 cgatatcccg caagaggccc ggcagtaccg gcataaccaa gcctatgcct acagcatcca
     7741 gggtgacggt gccgaggatg acgatgagcg cattgttaga tttcatacac
//
