LOCUS       pC013_pET_His6-TwinStre 9542 bp ds-DNA circular 25-MAR-2017
DEFINITION  .
ACCESSION   pR0046 His6-TwinStrep-
VERSION     pR0046 His6-TwinStrep-
SOURCE      synthetic DNA construct
  ORGANISM  recombinant plasmid .
FEATURES             Location/Qualifiers
     primer_bind     2743..2762
                     /label="T7"
                     /ApEinfo_revcolor=#b4abac
                     /ApEinfo_fwdcolor=#b4abac
     CDS             complement(1900..2559)
                     /label="AmpR"
                     /ApEinfo_revcolor=#f58a5e
                     /ApEinfo_fwdcolor=#f58a5e
     misc_feature    2983..3274
                     /label="Sumo"
                     /ApEinfo_revcolor=#ffef86
                     /ApEinfo_fwdcolor=#ffef86
     rep_origin      complement(1120..1802)
                     /label="ColE1 origin"
                     /ApEinfo_revcolor=#b4abac
                     /ApEinfo_fwdcolor=#b4abac
     misc_binding    2762..2784
                     /label="LacO"
                     /ApEinfo_revcolor=#b1ff67
                     /ApEinfo_fwdcolor=#b1ff67
     misc_feature    3280..6735
                     /label="LwCas13a"
                     /ApEinfo_revcolor=#ffef86
                     /ApEinfo_fwdcolor=#ffef86
     misc_feature    2834..2982
                     /label="6x His tag/ Twin Strep"
                     /ApEinfo_revcolor=#ffef86
                     /ApEinfo_fwdcolor=#ffef86
ORIGIN
        1 aaaccgccct taacatggcc cgctttatca gaagccagac attaacgctt ctggagaaac
       61 tcaacgagct ggacgcggat gaacaggcag acatctgtga atcgcttcac gaccacgctg
      121 atgagcttta ccgcagctgc ctcgcgcgtt tcggtgatga cggtgaaaac ctctgacaca
      181 tgcagctccc ggagacggtc acagcttgtc tgtaagcgga tgccgggagc agacaagccc
      241 gtcagggcgc gtcagcgggt gttggcgggt gtcggggcgc agccatgacc cagtcacgta
      301 gcgatagcgg agtgtatact ggcttaacta tgcggcatca gagcagattg tactgagagt
      361 gcaccatata tgcggtgtga aataccgcac agatgcgtaa ggagaaaata ccgcatcagg
      421 cgctcttccg cttcctcgct cactgactcg ctgcgctcgg tcgttcggct gcggcgagcg
      481 gtatcagctc actcaaaggc ggtaatacgg ttatccacag aatcagggga taacgcagga
      541 aagaacatgt gagcaaaagg ccagcaaaag gccaggaacc gtaaaaaggc cgcgttgctg
      601 gcgtttttcc ataggctccg cccccctgac gagcatcaca aaaatcgacg ctcaagtcag
      661 aggtggcgaa acccgacagg actataaaga taccaggcgt ttccccctgg aagctccctc
      721 gtgcgctctc ctgttccgac cctgccgctt accggatacc tgtccgcctt tctcccttcg
      781 ggaagcgtgg cgctttctca tagctcacgc tgtaggtatc tcagttcggt gtaggtcgtt
      841 cgctccaagc tgggctgtgt gcacgaaccc cccgttcagc ccgaccgctg cgccttatcc
      901 ggtaactatc gtcttgagtc caacccggta agacacgact tatcgccact ggcagcagcc
      961 actggtaaca ggattagcag agcgaggtat gtaggcggtg ctacagagtt cttgaagtgg
     1021 tggcctaact acggctacac tagaaggaca gtatttggta tctgcgctct gctgaagcca
     1081 gttaccttcg gaaaaagagt tggtagctct tgatccggca aacaaaccac cgctggtagc
     1141 ggtggttttt ttgtttgcaa gcagcagatt acgcgcagaa aaaaaggatc tcaagaagat
     1201 cctttgatct tttctacggg gtctgacgct cagtggaacg aaaactcacg ttaagggatt
     1261 ttggtcatga gattatcaaa aaggatcttc acctagatcc ttttaaatta aaaatgaagt
     1321 tttaaatcaa tctaaagtat atatgagtaa acttggtctg acagttacca atgcttaatc
     1381 agtgaggcac ctatctcagc gatctgtcta tttcgttcat ccatagttgc ctgactcccc
     1441 gtcgtgtaga taactacgat acgggagggc ttaccatctg gccccagtgc tgcaatgata
     1501 ccgcgagacc cacgctcacc ggctccagat ttatcagcaa taaaccagcc agccggaagg
     1561 gccgagcgca gaagtggtcc tgcaacttta tccgcctcca tccagtctat taattgttgc
     1621 cgggaagcta gagtaagtag ttcgccagtt aatagtttgc gcaacgttgt tgccattgct
     1681 gcaggcatcg tggtgtcacg ctcgtcgttt ggtatggctt cattcagctc cggttcccaa
     1741 cgatcaaggc gagttacatg atcccccatg ttgtgcaaaa aagcggttag ctccttcggt
     1801 cctccgatcg ttgtcagaag taagttggcc gcagtgttat cactcatggt tatggcagca
     1861 ctgcataatt ctcttactgt catgccatcc gtaagatgct tttctgtgac tggtgagtac
     1921 tcaaccaagt cattctgaga atagtgtatg cggcgaccga gttgctcttg cccggcgtca
     1981 acacgggata ataccgcgcc acatagcaga actttaaaag tgctcatcat tggaaaacgt
     2041 tcttcggggc gaaaactctc aaggatctta ccgctgttga gatccagttc gatgtaaccc
     2101 actcgtgcac ccaactgatc ttcagcatct tttactttca ccagcgtttc tgggtgagca
     2161 aaaacaggaa ggcaaaatgc cgcaaaaaag ggaataaggg cgacacggaa atgttgaata
     2221 ctcatactct tcctttttca atattattga agcatttatc agggttattg tctcatgagc
     2281 ggatacatat ttgaatgtat ttagaaaaat aaacaaatag gggttccgcg cacatttccc
     2341 cgaaaagtgc cacctgacgt ctaagaaacc attattatca tgacattaac ctataaaaat
     2401 aggcgtatca cgaggccctt tcgtcttcaa gaaccgggat ctcgacgctc tcccttatgc
     2461 gactcctgca ttaggaagca gcccagtagt aggttgaggc cgttgagcac cgccgccgca
     2521 aggaatggtg catgcaagga gatggcgccc aacagtcccc cggccacggg gcctgccacc
     2581 atacccacgc cgaaacaagc gctcatgagc ccgaagtggc gagcccgatc ttccccatcg
     2641 gtgatgtcgg cgatataggc gccagcaacc gcacctgtgg cgccggtgat gccggccacg
     2701 atgcgtccgg cgtagaggat cgagatctcg atcccgcgaa attaatacga ctcactatag
     2761 gggaattgtg agcggataac aattcccctc tagaaataat tttgtttaac tttaagaagg
     2821 agatatacca tgggcagcag ccatcatcat catcatcaca gcagcggcct ggtgccgcgc
     2881 ggcagccata tggctagctg gagccatccg cagtttgaaa aaggtggtgg tagcggtggt
     2941 ggttcaggtg gtagtgcatg gtcacaccct cagtttgaga aaatgtcgga ctcagaagtc
     3001 aatcaagaag ctaagccaga ggtcaagcca gaagtcaagc ctgagactca catcaattta
     3061 aaggtgtccg atggatcttc agagatcttc ttcaagatca aaaagaccac tcctttaaga
     3121 aggctgatgg aagcgttcgc taaaagacag ggtaaggaaa tggactcctt aagattcttg
     3181 tacgacggta ttagaatcca agctgatcag acccctgaag atttggacat ggaggataac
     3241 gatattattg aggctcacag agaacagatt ggtggatccA TGAAAGTGAC CAAGGTCGAC
     3301 GGCATCAGCC ACAAGAAGTA CATCGAAGAG GGCAAGCTCG TGAAGTCCAC CAGCGAGGAA
     3361 AACCGGACCA GCGAGAGACT GAGCGAGCTG CTGAGCATCC GGCTGGACAT CTACATCAAG
     3421 AACCCCGACA ACGCCTCCGA GGAAGAGAAC CGGATCAGAA GAGAGAACCT GAAGAAGTTC
     3481 TTTAGCAACA AGGTGCTGCA CCTGAAGGAC AGCGTGCTGT ATCTGAAGAA CCGGAAAGAA
     3541 AAGAACGCCG TGCAGGACAA GAACTATAGC GAAGAGGACA TCAGCGAGTA CGACCTGAAA
     3601 AACAAGAACA GCTTCTCCGT GCTGAAGAAG ATCCTGCTGA ACGAGGACGT GAACTCTGAG
     3661 GAACTGGAAA TCTTTCGGAA GGACGTGGAA GCCAAGCTGA ACAAGATCAA CAGCCTGAAG
     3721 TACAGCTTCG AAGAGAACAA GGCCAACTAC CAGAAGATCA ACGAGAACAA CGTGGAAAAA
     3781 GTGGGCGGCA AGAGCAAGCG GAACATCATC TACGACTACT ACAGAGAGAG CGCCAAGCGC
     3841 AACGACTACA TCAACAACGT GCAGGAAGCC TTCGACAAGC TGTATAAGAA AGAGGATATC
     3901 GAGAAACTGT TTTTCCTGAT CGAGAACAGC AAGAAGCACG AGAAGTACAA GATCCGCGAG
     3961 TACTATCACA AGATCATCGG CCGGAAGAAC GACAAAGAGA ACTTCGCCAA GATTATCTAC
     4021 GAAGAGATCC AGAACGTGAA CAACATCAAA GAGCTGATTG AGAAGATCCC CGACATGTCT
     4081 GAGCTGAAGA AAAGCCAGGT GTTCTACAAG TACTACCTGG ACAAAGAGGA ACTGAACGAC
     4141 AAGAATATTA AGTACGCCTT CTGCCACTTC GTGGAAATCG AGATGTCCCA GCTGCTGAAA
     4201 AACTACGTGT ACAAGCGGCT GAGCAACATC AGCAACGATA AGATCAAGCG GATCTTCGAG
     4261 TACCAGAATC TGAAAAAGCT GATCGAAAAC AAACTGCTGA ACAAGCTGGA CACCTACGTG
     4321 CGGAACTGCG GCAAGTACAA CTACTATCTG CAAGTGGGCG AGATCGCCAC CTCCGACTTT
     4381 ATCGCCCGGA ACCGGCAGAA CGAGGCCTTC CTGAGAAACA TCATCGGCGT GTCCAGCGTG
     4441 GCCTACTTCA GCCTGAGGAA CATCCTGGAA ACCGAGAACG AGAACGGTAT CACCGGCCGG
     4501 ATGCGGGGCA AGACCGTGAA GAACAACAAG GGCGAAGAGA AATACGTGTC CGGCGAGGTG
     4561 GACAAGATCT ACAATGAGAA CAAGCAGAAC GAAGTGAAAG AAAATCTGAA GATGTTCTAC
     4621 AGCTACGACT TCAACATGGA CAACAAGAAC GAGATCGAGG ACTTCTTCGC CAACATCGAC
     4681 GAGGCCATCA GCAGCATCAG ACACGGCATC GTGCACTTCA ACCTGGAACT GGAAGGCAAG
     4741 GACATCTTCG CCTTCAAGAA TATCGCCCCC AGCGAGATCT CCAAGAAGAT GTTTCAGAAC
     4801 GAAATCAACG AAAAGAAGCT GAAGCTGAAA ATCTTCAAGC AGCTGAACAG CGCCAACGTG
     4861 TTCAACTACT ACGAGAAGGA TGTGATCATC AAGTACCTGA AGAATACCAA GTTCAACTTC
     4921 GTGAACAAAA ACATCCCCTT CGTGCCCAGC TTCACCAAGC TGTACAACAA GATTGAGGAC
     4981 CTGCGGAATA CCCTGAAGTT TTTTTGGAGC GTGCCCAAGG ACAAAGAAGA GAAGGACGCC
     5041 CAGATCTACC TGCTGAAGAA TATCTACTAC GGCGAGTTCC TGAACAAGTT CGTGAAAAAC
     5101 TCCAAGGTGT TCTTTAAGAT CACCAATGAA GTGATCAAGA TTAACAAGCA GCGGAACCAG
     5161 AAAACCGGCC ACTACAAGTA TCAGAAGTTC GAGAACATCG AGAAAACCGT GCCCGTGGAA
     5221 TACCTGGCCA TCATCCAGAG CAGAGAGATG ATCAACAACC AGGACAAAGA GGAAAAGAAT
     5281 ACCTACATCG ACTTTATTCA GCAGATTTTC CTGAAGGGCT TCATCGACTA CCTGAACAAG
     5341 AACAATCTGA AGTATATCGA GAGCAACAAC AACAATGACA ACAACGACAT CTTCTCCAAG
     5401 ATCAAGATCA AAAAGGATAA CAAAGAGAAG TACGACAAGA TCCTGAAGAA CTATGAGAAG
     5461 CACAATCGGA ACAAAGAAAT CCCTCACGAG ATCAATGAGT TCGTGCGCGA GATCAAGCTG
     5521 GGGAAGATTC TGAAGTACAC CGAGAATCTG AACATGTTTT ACCTGATCCT GAAGCTGCTG
     5581 AACCACAAAG AGCTGACCAA CCTGAAGGGC AGCCTGGAAA AGTACCAGTC CGCCAACAAA
     5641 GAAGAAACCT TCAGCGACGA GTTGGAACTG ATCAACCTGC TGAACCTGGA CAACAACAGA
     5701 GTGACCGAGG ACTTCGAGCT GGAAGCCAAC GAGATCGGCA AGTTCCTGGA CTTCAACGAA
     5761 AACAAAATCA AGGACCGGAA AGAGCTGAAA AAGTTCGACA CCAACAAGAT CTATTTCGAC
     5821 GGCGAGAACA TCATCAAGCA CCGGGCCTTC TACAATATCA AGAAATACGG CATGCTGAAT
     5881 CTGCTGGAAA AGATCGCCGA TAAGGCCAAG TATAAGATCA GCCTGAAAGA ACTGAAAGAG
     5941 TACAGCAACA AGAAGAATGA GATTGAAAAG AACTACACCA TGCAGCAGAA CCTGCACCGG
     6001 AAGTACGCCA GACCCAAGAA GGACGAAAAG TTCAACGACG AGGACTACAA AGAGTATGAG
     6061 AAGGCCATCG GCAACATCCA GAAGTACACC CACCTGAAGA ACAAGGTGGA ATTCAATGAG
     6121 CTGAACCTGC TGCAGGGCCT GCTGCTGAAG ATCCTGCACC GGCTCGTGGG CTACACCAGC
     6181 ATCTGGGAGC GGGACCTGAG ATTCCGGCTG AAGGGCGAGT TTCCCGAGAA CCACTACATC
     6241 GAGGAAATTT TCAATTTCGA CAACTCCAAG AATGTGAAGT ACAAAAGCGG CCAGATCGTG
     6301 GAAAAGTATA TCAACTTCTA CAAAGAACTG TACAAGGACA ATGTGGAAAA GCGGAGCATC
     6361 TACTCCGACA AGAAAGTGAA GAAACTGAAG CAGGAAAAAA AGGACCTGTA CATCCGGAAC
     6421 TACATTGCCC ACTTCAACTA CATCCCCCAC GCCGAGATTA GCCTGCTGGA AGTGCTGGAA
     6481 AACCTGCGGA AGCTGCTGTC CTACGACCGG AAGCTGAAGA ACGCCATCAT GAAGTCCATC
     6541 GTGGACATTC TGAAAGAATA CGGCTTCGTG GCCACCTTCA AGATCGGCGC TGACAAGAAG
     6601 ATCGAAATCC AGACCCTGGA ATCAGAGAAG ATCGTGCACC TGAAGAATCT GAAGAAAAAG
     6661 AAACTGATGA CCGACCGGAA CAGCGAGGAA CTGTGCGAAC TCGTGAAAGT CATGTTCGAG
     6721 TACAAGGCCC TGGAAgcggc cgcactcgag gcccgaaagg aagctgagtt ggctgctgcc
     6781 accgctgagc aataactagc ataacccctt ggggcctcta aacgggtctt gaggggtttt
     6841 ttgctgaaag gaggaactat atccggatat cccgcaagag gcccggcagt accggcataa
     6901 ccaagcctat gcctacagca tccagggtga cggtgccgag gatgacgatg agcgcattgt
     6961 tagatttcat acacggtgcc tgactgcgtt agcaatttaa ctgtgataaa ctaccgcatt
     7021 aaagcttatc gatgataagc tgtcaaacat gagaaacacc atcgaatggc gcaaaacctt
     7081 tcgcggtatg gcatgatagc gcccggaaga gagtcaattc agggtggtga atgtgaaacc
     7141 agtaacgtta tacgatgtcg cagagtatgc cggtgtctct tatcagaccg tttcccgcgt
     7201 ggtgaaccag gccagccacg tttctgcgaa aacgcgggaa aaagtggaag cggcgatggc
     7261 ggagctgaat tacattccca accgcgtggc acaacaactg gcgggcaaac agtcgttgct
     7321 gattggcgtt gccacctcca gtctggccct gcacgcgccg tcgcaaattg tcgcggcgat
     7381 taaatctcgc gccgatcaac tgggtgccag cgtggtggtg tcgatggtag aacgaagcgg
     7441 cgtcgaagcc tgtaaagcgg cggtgcacaa tcttctcgcg caacgcgtca gtgggctgat
     7501 cattaactat ccgctggatg accaggatgc cattgctgtg gaagctgcct gcactaatgt
     7561 tccggcgtta tttcttgatg tctctgacca gacacccatc aacagtatta ttttctccca
     7621 tgaagacggt acgcgactgg gcgtggagca tctggtcgca ttgggtcacc agcaaatcgc
     7681 gctgttagcg ggcccattaa gttctgtctc ggcgcgtctg cgtctggctg gctggcataa
     7741 atatctcact cgcaatcaaa ttcagccgat agcggaacgg gaaggcgact ggagtgccat
     7801 gtccggtttt caacaaacca tgcaaatgct gaatgagggc atcgttccca ctgcgatgct
     7861 ggttgccaac gatcagatgg cgctgggcgc aatgcgcgcc attaccgagt ccgggctgcg
     7921 cgttggtgcg gatatctcgg tagtgggata cgacgatacc gaagacagct catgttatat
     7981 cccgccgtta accaccatca aacaggattt tcgcctgctg gggcaaacca gcgtggaccg
     8041 cttgctgcaa ctctctcagg gccaggcggt gaagggcaat cagctgttgc ccgtctcact
     8101 ggtgaaaaga aaaaccaccc tggcgcccaa tacgcaaacc gcctctcccc gcgcgttggc
     8161 cgattcatta atgcagctgg cacgacaggt ttcccgactg gaaagcgggc agtgagcgca
     8221 acgcaattaa tgtaagttag ctcactcatt aggcaccggg atctcgaccg atgcccttga
     8281 gagccttcaa cccagtcagc tccttccggt gggcgcgggg catgactatc gtcgccgcac
     8341 ttatgactgt cttctttatc atgcaactcg taggacaggt gccggcagcg ctctgggtca
     8401 ttttcggcga ggaccgcttt cgctggagcg cgacgatgat cggcctgtcg cttgcggtat
     8461 tcggaatctt gcacgccctc gctcaagcct tcgtcactgg tcccgccacc aaacgtttcg
     8521 gcgagaagca ggccattatc gccggcatgg cggccgacgc gctgggctac gtcttgctgg
     8581 cgttcgcgac gcgaggctgg atggccttcc ccattatgat tcttctcgct tccggcggca
     8641 tcgggatgcc cgcgttgcag gccatgctgt ccaggcaggt agatgacgac catcagggac
     8701 agcttcaagg atcgctcgcg gctcttacca gcctaacttc gatcactgga ccgctgatcg
     8761 tcacggcgat ttatgccgcc tcggcgagca catggaacgg gttggcatgg attgtaggcg
     8821 ccgccctata ccttgtctgc ctccccgcgt tgcgtcgcgg tgcatggagc cgggccacct
     8881 cgacctgaat ggaagccggc ggcacctcgc taacggattc accactccaa gaattggagc
     8941 caatcaattc ttgcggagaa ctgtgaatgc gcaaaccaac ccttggcaga acatatccat
     9001 cgcgtccgcc atctccagca gccgcacgcg gcgcatctcg ggcagcgttg ggtcctggcc
     9061 acgggtgcgc atgatcgtgc tcctgtcgtt gaggacccgg ctaggctggc ggggttgcct
     9121 tactggttag cagaatgaat caccgatacg cgagcgaacg tgaagcgact gctgctgcaa
     9181 aacgtctgcg acctgagcaa caacatgaat ggtcttcggt ttccgtgttt cgtaaagtct
     9241 ggaaacgcgg aagtcagcgc cctgcaccat tatgttccgg atctgcatcg caggatgctg
     9301 ctggctaccc tgtggaacac ctacatctgt attaacgaag cgctggcatt gaccctgagt
     9361 gatttttctc tggtcccgcc gcatccatac cgccagttgt ttaccctcac aacgttccag
     9421 taaccgggca tgttcatcat cagtaacccg tatcgtgagc atcctctctc gtttcatcgg
     9481 tatcattacc cccatgaaca gaaatccccc ttacacggag gcatcagtga ccaaacagga
     9541 aa
//
