[The description below was written by a language model from this plasmid's Addgene catalogue record and the feature table of its GenBank file.]
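Description:
pC012 LwCas13a locus with nontargeting spacer is a low-copy bacterial expression and CRISPR plasmid of about 7.8 kb, built on pACYC184. It replicates from the p15A origin, which is compatible with ColE1-type plasmids, so it can be maintained in E. coli alongside a second plasmid. Selection is with chloramphenicol, through the cat gene under its own promoter. The feature table also annotates a tetracycline efflux (TcR) coding sequence from the backbone, but the catalogue entry lists only chloramphenicol as the resistance.

The payload is the 3,456 bp coding sequence for LwCas13a (LwaCas13a, previously called C2c2), the RNA-guided RNase effector from Leptotrichia wadei. It lies on the complement strand with a lac promoter annotated just upstream. A constitutive synthetic J23119 promoter sits immediately downstream of the gene in the same orientation. This promoter presumably drives the CRISPR RNA carrying the nontargeting spacer, but neither the direct repeat nor the spacer is annotated in the feature table, so that arrangement cannot be confirmed from the record. Because the spacer matches no intended target, the plasmid most naturally serves as a negative control for matched targeting-spacer constructs in bacterial RNA-interference or Cas13a activity assays. It comes from the work that developed Cas13a-based nucleic acid detection.

A second feature table held with this entry describes a different plasmid: a 9.5 kb pET-style construct with a ColE1 origin, AmpR, T7/LacO control elements and a His6–Twin-Strep–SUMO-tagged LwCas13a for protein purification. It shares only the LwCas13a coding region with pC012 and should not be read as describing it.
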