Addgene plasmid #91904: pC012 LwCas13a locus with nontargeting spacer
Purpose: LwCas13a locus into pACYC184 with nontargeting spacer
Depositing lab: Feng Zhang. Depositing organization: Broad Institute. Publication: Nucleic acid detection with CRISPR-Cas13a/C2c2. Gootenberg JS, Abudayyeh OO, Lee JW, Essletzbichler P, Dy AJ, Joung J, Verdine V, Donghia N, Daringer NM, Freije CA, Myhrvold C, Bhattacharyya RP, Livny J, Regev A, Koonin EV, Hung DT, Sabeti PC, Collins JJ, Zhang F. Science. 2017 Apr 13. pii: eaam9321. doi: 10.1126/science.aam9321. PubMed 28408723.
Backbone
  Vector backbone: pACYC184
  Backbone size w/o insert (bp): 4153
  Total vector size (bp): 7791
  Vector type: Bacterial Expression, CRISPR
Growth in bacteria
  Bacterial resistance: Chloramphenicol, 25 μg/mL
  Growth temperature: 37°C
  Growth strain: NEB Stable
  Copy number: Low Copy
Gene/Insert
  Gene/Insert name: LwCas13a with non-targeting spacer (alt name: LwaCas13a)
  Species: Leptotrichia wadeii
  Insert size (bp): 3456
Terms and licenses: Academic/Nonprofit Terms; Industry Terms
How to cite: pC012 LwCas13a locus with nontargeting spacer was a gift from Feng Zhang (Addgene plasmid # 91904 ; http://n2t.net/addgene:91904 ; RRID:Addgene_91904)
